Addgene plasmid #101064: pAAV_hsyn_NES-his-CaMPARI2-L398T-WPRE-SV40
Purpose: AAV vector expressing CaMPARI2_L398T (Kd = 825nM), a photoconvertible fluorescent protein-based calcium integrator, in neurons
Depositing lab: Eric Schreiter. Depositing organization: HHMI, Janelia Research Campus. Publication: Improved methods for marking active neuron populations. Moeyaert B, Holt G, Madangopal R, Perez-Alvarez A, Fearey BC, Trojanowski NF, Ledderose J, Zolnik TA, Das A, Patel D, Brown TA, Sachdev RNS, Eickholt BJ, Larkum ME, Turrigiano GG, Dana H, Gee CE, Oertner TG, Hope BT, Schreiter ER. Nat Commun. 2018 Oct 25;9(1):4440. doi: 10.1038/s41467-018-06935-2. PubMed 30361563.
Backbone
  Vector backbone: pAAV
  Backbone size w/o insert (bp): 4267
  Total vector size (bp): 5716
  Vector type: AAV
Growth in bacteria
  Bacterial resistance: Ampicillin, 100 μg/mL
  Growth temperature: 37°C
  Growth strain: NEB Stable
  Copy number: High Copy
Gene/Insert
  Gene/Insert name: CaMPARI2_L398T
  Species: Synthetic
  Insert size (bp): 1446
  Promoter: hsyn (synapsin-1)
  Tag / fusion protein: NES_his (N terminal on insert); FLAG-HA-myc (C terminal on insert)
  Cloning method: Gibson Cloning
  Sequencing primers: 5′ f.hsyn; 3′ r.WPRE
Terms and licenses: Academic/Nonprofit Terms; Industry Terms: Not Available to Industry
Depositor comments: Point mutant (L398T) of CaMPARI2 (Addgene #101060). Kd = 825nM
How to cite: pAAV_hsyn_NES-his-CaMPARI2-L398T-WPRE-SV40 was a gift from Eric Schreiter (Addgene plasmid # 101064 ; http://n2t.net/addgene:101064 ; RRID:Addgene_101064) For viral preps, please replace (Addgene plasmid # 101064) in the above sentence with: (Addgene viral prep # 101064-AAV1)
