[The description below was written by a language model from this plasmid's Addgene catalogue record and the feature table of its GenBank file.]
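Description:
pAAV_hsyn_NES-his-CaMPARI2-L398T-WPRE-SV40 is an AAV transfer plasmid built on a pAAV backbone for expressing a calcium integrator in neurons. It is maintained in bacteria as a high-copy plasmid through a ColE1/pUC-type origin and selected with ampicillin via the bla gene. An f1 phage origin is also present. The catalogue lists a recombination-deficient growth strain, a common precaution for plasmids carrying repeat-rich ITRs. The held sequence record is 5567 bp, whereas the catalogue gives 5716 bp. The record also annotates only one AAV2 ITR, upstream of the promoter. The second ITR expected downstream of the polyadenylation signal is not annotated, so it may be missing from this record or simply undetected.

The expression cassette is driven by the human synapsin I promoter, which restricts expression to neurons. It encodes CaMPARI2_L398T, a synthetic photoconvertible fluorescent protein-based calcium integrator. This is a point mutant of CaMPARI2 with a reported Kd of 825 nM. The catalogue describes an N-terminal nuclear export signal, which should keep the protein cytoplasmic, followed by a 6xHis tag. The feature table annotates the His tag and the calmodulin calcium-sensing domain, but not the NES or the fluorescent protein portion. FLAG, HA and Myc epitopes follow at the C terminus and allow antibody detection. A WPRE enhances transcript stability and expression, and an SV40 polyadenylation signal terminates the message. A Factor Xa site annotated on the reverse strand within the WPRE is probably an incidental match.

The plasmid is used to package recombinant AAV for delivery to neurons. Photoconversion of the sensor then serves to mark neuron populations that were active, as reflected in calcium levels.
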