LOCUS       Exported 5567 bp ds-DNA circular SYN 12-MAY-2021
DEFINITION  AAV vector expressing CaMPARI2_L398T (Kd = 825nM), a
            photoconvertible fluorescent protein-based calcium integrator, in
            neurons.
ACCESSION   .
VERSION     .
KEYWORDS    pAAV_hsyn_NES-his-CaMPARI2-L398T-WPRE-SV40
SOURCE      synthetic DNA construct
  ORGANISM  synthetic DNA construct
REFERENCE   1 (bases 1 to 5567)
  AUTHORS   Moeyaert B, Holt G, Madangopal R, Perez-Alvarez A, Fearey BC,
            Trojanowski NF, Ledderose J, Zolnik TA, Das A, Patel D, Brown TA,
            Sachdev RNS, Eickholt BJ, Larkum ME, Turrigiano GG, Dana H, Gee CE,
            Oertner TG, Hope BT, Schreiter ER
  TITLE     Improved methods for marking active neuron populations.
  JOURNAL   Nat Commun. 2018 Oct 25;9(1):4440. doi: 10.1038/s41467-018-06935-2.
  PUBMED    30361563
REFERENCE   2 (bases 1 to 5567)
  AUTHORS   .
  TITLE     Direct Submission
  JOURNAL   Exported May 12, 2021 from SnapGene Server 1.1.58
            http://www.snapgene.com
FEATURES             Location/Qualifiers
     source          1..5567
                     /organism="synthetic DNA construct"
                     /mol_type="other DNA"
     promoter        9..456
                     /label=hSyn promoter
                     /note="human synapsin I promoter; confers neuron-specific
                     expression (Kugler et al., 2003)"
     CDS             553..570
                     /codon_start=1
                     /product="6xHis affinity tag"
                     /label=6xHis
                     /translation="HHHHHH"
     CDS             577..1017
                     /codon_start=1
                     /product="calcium-binding protein"
                     /label=calmodulin
                     /translation="DQLTEEQIAEFKEAFSLFDKDGDGTITTKELGTVMRSLGQNPTEA
                     ELQDMINEVDADGDGTIDFPEFLTMMARKMKDTDSEEEIREAFRVFDKDGNGYISAAEL
                     RHVMTNLGEKLTDEEVDEMIREADIDGDGQVNYEEFVVMMTAK"
     CDS             1813..1836
                     /codon_start=1
                     /product="FLAG(R) epitope tag, followed by an enterokinase
                     cleavage site"
                     /label=FLAG
                     /translation="DYKDDDDK"
     CDS             1855..1881
                     /codon_start=1
                     /product="HA (human influenza hemagglutinin) epitope tag"
                     /label=HA
                     /translation="YPYDVPDYA"
     CDS             1900..1929
                     /codon_start=1
                     /product="Myc (human c-Myc proto-oncogene) epitope tag"
                     /label=Myc
                     /translation="EQKLISEEDL"
     misc_feature    1951..2539
                     /label=WPRE
                     /note="woodchuck hepatitis virus posttranscriptional
                     regulatory element"
     primer_bind     complement(2004..2024)
                     /label=WPRE-R
                     /note="WPRE, reverse primer"
     CDS             complement(2422..2433)
                     /codon_start=1
                     /product="Factor Xa recognition and cleavage site"
                     /label=Factor Xa site
                     /translation="IEGR"
     primer_bind     complement(2542..2558)
                     /label=KS primer
                     /note="common sequencing primer, one of multiple similar
                     variants"
     primer_bind     complement(2543..2559)
                     /label=pBluescriptKS
                     /note="For pBluescript vector"
     polyA_signal    2588..2709
                     /label=SV40 poly(A) signal
                     /note="SV40 polyadenylation signal"
     primer_bind     complement(2599..2618)
                     /label=EBV-rev
                     /note="SV40 polyA terminator, reverse primer"
     primer_bind     2653..2672
                     /label=SV40pA-R
                     /note="SV40 polyA, reverse primer"
     primer_bind     complement(2917..2934)
                     /label=L4440
                     /note="L4440 vector, forward primer"
     rep_origin      complement(3088..3676)
                     /direction=LEFT
                     /label=ori
                     /note="high-copy-number ColE1/pMB1/pBR322/pUC origin of
                     replication"
     primer_bind     complement(3168..3187)
                     /label=pBR322ori-F
                     /note="pBR322 origin, forward primer"
     CDS             complement(3847..4707)
                     /codon_start=1
                     /gene="bla"
                     /product="beta-lactamase"
                     /label=AmpR
                     /note="confers resistance to ampicillin, carbenicillin, and
                     related antibiotics"
                     /translation="MSIQHFRVALIPFFAAFCLPVFAHPETLVKVKDAEDQLGARVGYI
                     ELDLNSGKILESFRPEERFPMMSTFKVLLCGAVLSRIDAGQEQLGRRIHYSQNDLVEYS
                     PVTEKHLTDGMTVRELCSAAITMSDNTAANLLLTTIGGPKELTAFLHNMGDHVTRLDRW
                     EPELNEAIPNDERDTTMPVAMATTLRKLLTGELLTLASRQQLIDWMEADKVAGPLLRSA
                     LPAGWFIADKSGAGERGSRGIIAALGPDGKPSRIVVIYTTGSQATMDERNRQIAEIGAS
                     LIKHW"
     primer_bind     4470..4489
                     /label=Amp-R
                     /note="Ampicillin resistance gene, reverse primer"
     promoter        complement(4708..4812)
                     /gene="bla"
                     /label=AmpR promoter
     rep_origin      complement(4838..5293)
                     /direction=LEFT
                     /label=f1 ori
                     /note="f1 bacteriophage origin of replication; arrow
                     indicates direction of (+) strand synthesis"
     primer_bind     complement(4975..4996)
                     /label=F1ori-F
                     /note="F1 origin, forward primer"
     primer_bind     5187..5206
                     /label=F1ori-R
                     /note="F1 origin, reverse primer"
     repeat_region   5365..5494
                     /label=AAV2 ITR
ORIGIN
        1 tgcgtatgag tgcaagtggg ttttaggacc aggatgaggc ggggtggggg tgcctacctg
       61 acgaccgacc ccgacccact ggacaagcac ccaaccccca ttccccaaat tgcgcatccc
      121 ctatcagaga gggggagggg aaacaggatg cggcgaggcg cgtgcgcact gccagcttca
      181 gcaccgcgga cagtgccttc gcccccgcct ggcggcgcgc gccaccgccg cctcagcact
      241 gaaggcgcgc tgacgtcact cgccggtccc ccgcaaactc cccttcccgg ccaccttggt
      301 cgcgtccgcg ccgccgccgg cccagccgga ccgcaccacg cgaggcgcga gatagggggg
      361 cacgggcgcg accatctgcg ctgcggcgcc ggcgactcag cgctgcctca gtctgcggtg
      421 ggcagcggag gagtcgtgtc gtgcctgaga gcgcagtcga attcaagctg ctagcaagga
      481 tccgccacca tgctgcagaa cgagcttgct cttaagttgg ctggacttga tattaacaag
      541 actggaggtt ctcatcatca ccaccaccat ggatccgacc aactgactga agagcagatc
      601 gcagaattta aagaggcttt ctccctattt gacaaggacg gggatgggac aataacaacc
      661 aaggagctgg ggacggtgat gcggtctctg gggcagaacc ccacagaagc agagctgcag
      721 gacatgatca atgaagtaga tgccgacggt gacggcacaa tcgacttccc tgagttcctg
      781 acaatgatgg caagaaaaat gaaagacaca gacagtgaag aagaaattag agaagcgttc
      841 cgtgtgtttg ataaggatgg caatggctac atcagtgcag cagagcttcg ccacgtgatg
      901 acaaaccttg gagagaagtt aacagatgaa gaggttgatg aaatgatcag ggaagcagac
      961 atcgatgggg atggtcaggt aaactacgaa gagtttgtag tgatgatgac agcgaagctc
     1021 gagtgcgaga aaatctatgt gcgtgatgga gtgctgacgg gtgatattca tatgatcttg
     1081 ttgcttgaag gaaatgccca ttaccgatgt gacttcagaa ctacttacaa agctaaggag
     1141 aagggtgtca agttaccagg cgtgcactat gtggaccaca ccattgagat tttaagccat
     1201 gacaaagatt acaacaaggt taagatctat gagtatgctg ttgctcattc tggattgcct
     1261 gacaatgcca gacgaggcgg taccggcgga tccatggtga gtgcgattaa gccagacatg
     1321 aagatcaaac tgcgtatgga aggcaacgta aacgggcacc actttgtgat cgacggagat
     1381 ggtacaggca agccttatga gggaaaacag accatggatc ttgaagtcaa agagggcgga
     1441 cctctgcctt ttgcctttga tatcctgacc actgcattcc attacggcaa cagggtattc
     1501 gtgaaatatc cagacaacat acaagactat tttaagcagt cgtttcctaa ggggtattcg
     1561 tgggaacgaa gcatgacttt cgaagacggg ggcatttgct atgccagaag cgacataaca
     1621 atggaagggg acactttcta taataaagtt cgattttatg gtaccaactt tcccgccaat
     1681 ggtccagtta tgcagaagaa gacgctgaaa tggatgccga gctggacgcg ttcatcacgt
     1741 cgtaagttca ataagacagg tcacgcaacg agagctatag gtcggctgag ctcaggaggt
     1801 tctggaggtt ctgattacaa ggacgacgat gacaagggag gttctggagg ttcttaccca
     1861 tacgacgtac cagattacgc tggaggttct ggaggttctg agcagaagct gatctcagag
     1921 gaggacctgc gtacgtaaaa gcttatcgat aatcaacctc tggattacaa aatttgtgaa
     1981 agattgactg gtattcttaa ctatgttgct ccttttacgc tatgtggata cgctgcttta
     2041 atgcctttgt atcatgctat tgcttcccgt atggctttca ttttctcctc cttgtataaa
     2101 tcctggttgc tgtctcttta tgaggagttg tggcccgttg tcaggcaacg tggcgtggtg
     2161 tgcactgtgt ttgctgacgc aacccccact ggttggggca ttgccaccac ctgtcagctc
     2221 ctttccggga ctttcgcttt ccccctccct attgccacgg cggaactcat cgccgcctgc
     2281 cttgcccgct gctggacagg ggctcggctg ttgggcactg acaattccgt ggtgttgtcg
     2341 gggaaatcat cgtcctttcc ttggctgctc gcctgtgttg ccacctggat tctgcgcggg
     2401 acgtccttct gctacgtccc ttcggccctc aatccagcgg accttccttc ccgcggcctg
     2461 ctgccggctc tgcggcctct tccgcgtctt cgccttcgcc ctcagacgag tcggatctcc
     2521 ctttgggccg cctccccgca tcgataccgt cgacctcgac ccgggcggcc gcttcgagca
     2581 gacatgataa gatacattga tgagtttgga caaaccacaa ctagaatgca gtgaaaaaaa
     2641 tgctttattt gtgaaatttg tgatgctatt gctttatttg taaccattat aagctgcaat
     2701 aaacaagtta acaacaacaa ttgcattcat tttatgtttc aggttcaggg ggagatgtgg
     2761 gaggtttttt aaagcaagta aaacctctac aaatgtggta aaatcgataa ggatcttcct
     2821 agagcatggc tacgtagata agtagcatgg cgggttaatc attaactaca aggaacccct
     2881 agtgatggag ttggccactc cctctctgcg cgctcgctcg ctcactgact cgctgcgctc
     2941 ggtcgttcgg ctgcggcgag cggtatcagc tcactcaaag gcggtaatac ggttatccac
     3001 agaatcaggg gataacgcag gaaagaacat gtgagcaaaa ggccagcaaa aggccaggaa
     3061 ccgtaaaaag gccgcgttgc tggcgttttt ccataggctc cgcccccctg acgagcatca
     3121 caaaaatcga cgctcaagtc agaggtggcg aaacccgaca ggactataaa gataccaggc
     3181 gtttccccct ggaagctccc tcgtgcgctc tcctgttccg accctgccgc ttaccggata
     3241 cctgtccgcc tttctccctt cgggaagcgt ggcgctttct catagctcac gctgtaggta
     3301 tctcagttcg gtgtaggtcg ttcgctccaa gctgggctgt gtgcacgaac cccccgttca
     3361 gcccgaccgc tgcgccttat ccggtaacta tcgtcttgag tccaacccgg taagacacga
     3421 cttatcgcca ctggcagcag ccactggtaa caggattagc agagcgaggt atgtaggcgg
     3481 tgctacagag ttcttgaagt ggtggcctaa ctacggctac actagaagaa cagtatttgg
     3541 tatctgcgct ctgctgaagc cagttacctt cggaaaaaga gttggtagct cttgatccgg
     3601 caaacaaacc accgctggta gcggtggttt ttttgtttgc aagcagcaga ttacgcgcag
     3661 aaaaaaagga tctcaagaag atcctttgat cttttctacg gggtctgacg ctcagtggaa
     3721 cgaaaactca cgttaaggga ttttggtcat gagattatca aaaaggatct tcacctagat
     3781 ccttttaaat taaaaatgaa gttttaaatc aatctaaagt atatatgagt aaacttggtc
     3841 tgacagttac caatgcttaa tcagtgaggc acctatctca gcgatctgtc tatttcgttc
     3901 atccatagtt gcctgactcc ccgtcgtgta gataactacg atacgggagg gcttaccatc
     3961 tggccccagt gctgcaatga taccgcgaga cccacgctca ccggctccag atttatcagc
     4021 aataaaccag ccagccggaa gggccgagcg cagaagtggt cctgcaactt tatccgcctc
     4081 catccagtct attaattgtt gccgggaagc tagagtaagt agttcgccag ttaatagttt
     4141 gcgcaacgtt gttgccattg ctacaggcat cgtggtgtca cgctcgtcgt ttggtatggc
     4201 ttcattcagc tccggttccc aacgatcaag gcgagttaca tgatccccca tgttgtgcaa
     4261 aaaagcggtt agctccttcg gtcctccgat cgttgtcaga agtaagttgg ccgcagtgtt
     4321 atcactcatg gttatggcag cactgcataa ttctcttact gtcatgccat ccgtaagatg
     4381 cttttctgtg actggtgagt actcaaccaa gtcattctga gaatagtgta tgcggcgacc
     4441 gagttgctct tgcccggcgt caatacggga taataccgcg ccacatagca gaactttaaa
     4501 agtgctcatc attggaaaac gttcttcggg gcgaaaactc tcaaggatct taccgctgtt
     4561 gagatccagt tcgatgtaac ccactcgtgc acccaactga tcttcagcat cttttacttt
     4621 caccagcgtt tctgggtgag caaaaacagg aaggcaaaat gccgcaaaaa agggaataag
     4681 ggcgacacgg aaatgttgaa tactcatact cttccttttt caatattatt gaagcattta
     4741 tcagggttat tgtctcatga gcggatacat atttgaatgt atttagaaaa ataaacaaat
     4801 aggggttccg cgcacatttc cccgaaaagt gccacctaaa ttgtaagcgt taatattttg
     4861 ttaaaattcg cgttaaattt ttgttaaatc agctcatttt ttaaccaata ggccgaaatc
     4921 ggcaaaatcc cttataaatc aaaagaatag accgagatag ggttgagtgt tgttccagtt
     4981 tggaacaaga gtccactatt aaagaacgtg gactccaacg tcaaaggnnn nnnnnnnnnn
     5041 nnnnnnnnnn nnnnnnnnnn nnnnnnnnnn nnnnnntnnn nnnnnnnnnn nnnnnnnnnn
     5101 nnnnnnnnnn nnnnnnnnnn nnnnnnnnnn nnnnnnnnnn nnnnnnnnnn nnnnnnnnnn
     5161 nnnnnnnngn nnnnnnnnnn nnnnnnnnnn nnnnnnnnnn nnnnnnnnnn nnnnnnnnnn
     5221 nnnnnnnnnn nnnnnnnnnn nnnnnnnnnn nnnnnnnnnn nnnnnnnnnn nnnnnnnnnn
     5281 nnnnnnnnnn nnncccattc gccattcagg ctgcgcaact gttgggaagg gcgatcggtg
     5341 cgggcctctt cgctattacg ccagctgcgc gctcgctcgc tcactgaggc cgcccgggca
     5401 aagcccgggc gtcgggcgac ctttggtcgc ccggcctcag tgagcgagcg agcgcgcaga
     5461 gagggagtgg ccaactccat cactaggggt tccttgtagt taatgattaa cccgccatgc
     5521 tacttatcta cgtagccatg ctctaggaag atctctgcag agggccc
//
